Addgene plasmid #31262: iXFGFR4r
Depositing lab: Masahiro Yamagishi. Depositing organization: National Institute of Advanced Industrial Science and Technology, (AIST). Publication: Competition for ligands between FGFR1 and FGFR4 regulates Xenopus neural development. Yamagishi M, Okamoto H. Int J Dev Biol. 2010 . 54(1):93-104. 10.1387/ijdb.092849my PubMed 20013652.
Backbone
  Vector backbone: pCS2+
  Backbone size w/o insert (bp): 4095
  Vector type: Mammalian Expression, Bacterial Expression
Growth in bacteria
  Bacterial resistance: Ampicillin, 100 μg/mL
  Growth temperature: 37°C
  Growth strain: DH5alpha
  Copy number: High Copy
Gene/Insert
  Gene/Insert name: Xenopus FGFR4-ICD-FRB (alt names: protein tyrosine kinase; AP21967-binding region)
  Species: X. laevis (frog)
  Insert size (bp): 1636
  Entrez Gene: fgfr4-a (a.k.a. XFGFR-4, XFGFR-4a, fgfr-4, fgfr4, xfgfr4)
  Tag / fusion protein: myristoylation signal (N terminal on insert); HA epitope tag (C terminal on insert)
  Cloning method: Restriction Enzyme; 5′ cloning site ClaI (not destroyed); 3′ cloning site EcoRI (not destroyed)
  Sequencing primers: 5′ SP6; 3′ EBV-rev
Terms and licenses: Academic/Nonprofit Terms; Industry Terms: Not Available to Industry
How to cite: iXFGFR4r was a gift from Masahiro Yamagishi (Addgene plasmid # 31262 ; http://n2t.net/addgene:31262 ; RRID:Addgene_31262)
