[The description below was written by a language model from this plasmid's Addgene catalogue record.]
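Description:
iXFGFR4r is an expression plasmid built on the pCS2+ backbone (about 4.1 kb without insert), catalogued for mammalian and bacterial expression. It is maintained in E. coli as a high-copy plasmid under ampicillin selection. The record gives no feature table and does not name the promoter. pCS2+ vectors generally carry a CMV-derived promoter for expression in vertebrate cells and an upstream SP6 promoter that allows in vitro synthesis of capped mRNA for embryo injection, and the listing of SP6 as the 5′ sequencing primer fits that layout.

The roughly 1.6 kb insert, cloned between ClaI and EcoRI sites that both remain intact, encodes an engineered, inducible form of Xenopus laevis FGFR4 (fgfr4-a). It comprises the receptor's intracellular domain, which contains the protein tyrosine kinase, fused to an FRB domain described as the AP21967-binding region. An N-terminal myristoylation signal replaces the extracellular and transmembrane portions and anchors the protein to the inner face of the membrane. A C-terminal HA epitope tag allows detection.

FRB is one half of a chemically induced heterodimerisation system: the rapamycin analogue AP21967 bridges FRB to an FKBP-containing partner. This construct would therefore presumably be paired with a matching FKBP fusion, so that adding the compound brings kinase domains together and triggers signalling without FGF ligand, although the record does not name the partner. The associated publication concerns competition for ligands between FGFR1 and FGFR4 in Xenopus neural development, so the plasmid is probably used for ligand-independent, temporally controlled activation of FGFR4 signalling in that setting.
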