>Addgene plasmid #31262 | iXFGFR4r | depositor partial sequence | sequence record 14326 | Author sequence
ATCGATTGCCGCCACCATGGGGAGTAGCAAGAGCAAGCCTAAGGACCCCAGCCAGCGCGTCGAGATGCAG
ACACCGCACAGCAAGCAGACTCTGCAACCACCAGCTGTTCATAAACTGGCCAAGTTCCCCCTCATACGGC
AGTTCTCTTTGGAGTCCAGCTCATCTGGGAAGTCCAGTGCTCCACTGATTCGCATAACTCGTCTCTCCTC
AAGCTGTGCCCCCATGCTGCCTGGTGTCATGGAGGTTGAGTTACCACTGGACGCTAAATGGGAGTTCCCT
AGAGACAGGCTTGTTCTGGGAAAGCCGCTTGGAGAGGGCTGCTTTGGCCAAGTGGTAAGAGCAGAGGGAT
ATGGAATTGAGAAAGACCGGCCTGAGAAACCAGTTACCGTTGCAGTTAAGATGCTCAAAGATAATGGCAC
TGACAAGGACTTATCAGATCTGATCTCTGAAATGGAGTTGATGAAGGTCATTGGAAAACACAAAAATATA
ATAAACTTGCTCGGCGTCAGCACTCAAGAGGGGCCATTATTTGTTATAGTTGAATATGCTTCTAAGGGGA
ATCTGCGTGAGTTTCTACGTGCCAGGCGCCCTCCCACACCGGAAGATGCCTTTGATATCACCAAGGTTCC
AGATGAACTTTTGTCCTTTAAGGACCTAGTGTCTTGTGCTTATCAGGTTGCCCGTGGCATGGAGTACCTT
GAATCTAAGAGGTGCATACACCGGGATCTGGCAGCCAGAAATGTTCTTGTGGCAGAAGATAATGTCATGA
AGATTGCAGATTTTGGCTTGGCACGAGGGGTTCACGATATTGACTATTACAAGAAAACTAGTAATGGTCG
ACTGCCTGTTAAATGGATGGCTCCAGAAGCTTTATTTGACAGAGTTTACACCCACCAAAGTGACATTTGG
TCATTTGGAGTGTTGACATGGGAGATCTTTACTCTTGGAGGGTCTCCATATCCTGGAATTCCAGTAGAAG
AACTATTTAAACTCTTACGGGAAGGACATCGAATGGACAAACCATCCAACTGTACTCATGAATTGTACAT
GTTGATGAGGGAGTGCTGGCATGCAGTTCCATCTCAGAGACCAACATTTAAACAGCTGGTTGAACAACTG
GATAGGATCCTCACAGCTGTTTCTGAAGAGTATCTGGACTTATCTATGCCATTTGAACAGTATTCTCCCT
CCTGTGAAGATTCTTCAAGCACATGCTCTTCATCCGATGACTCTGTTTTTGCCCACGATCCAGTGCCATC
CTCTCCCTGTGTCTTTAATTACCACAATGTTCACACTCACCTTGGGACTCTCGACATCCTCTGGCATGAG
ATGTGGCATGAAGGCCTGGAAGAGGCATCTCGTTTGTACTTTGGGGAAAGGAACGTGAAAGGCATGTTTG
AGGTGCTGGAGCCCTTGCATGCTATGATGGAACGGGGCCCCCAGACTCTGAAGGAAACATCCTTTAATCA
GGCCTATGGTCGAGATTTAATGGAGGCCCAAGAGTGGTGCAGGAAGTACATGAAATCAGGGAATGTCAAG
GACCTCCTCCAAGCCTGGGACCTCTATTATCATGTGTTCCGACGAATCTCAAAGACTAGTTATCCGTACG
ACGTACCAGACTACGCATAAGAATTC
