>Addgene plasmid #31262 | iXFGFR4r | addgene partial sequence | sequence record 37859 | EBV-rev 5'-GTGGTTTGTCCAAACTCATC-3'
ATACGACTCACTATAGTTCTAGCTAGAGGCTCGAGAGGCCTTGAATTCTTATGCGTAGTCTGGTACGTCG
TACGGATAACTAGTCTTTGAGATTCGTCGGAACACATGATAATAGAGGTCCCAGGCTTGGAGGAGGTCCT
TGACATTCCCTGATTTCATGTACTTCCTGCACCACTCTTGGGCCTCCATTAAATCTCGACCATAGGCCTG
ATTAAAGGATGTTTCCTTCAGAGTCTGGGGGCCCCGTTCCATCATAGCATGCAAGGGCTCCAGCACCTCA
AACATGCCTTTCACGTTCCTTTCCCCAAAGTACAAACGAGATGCCTCTTCCAGGCCTTCATGCCACATCT
CATGCCAGAGGATGTCGAGAGTCCCAAGGTGAGTGTGAACATTGTGGTAATTAAAGACACAGGGAGAGGA
TGGCACTGGATCGTGGGCAAAAACAGAGTCATCGGATGAAGAGCATGTGCTTGAAGAATCTTCACAGGAG
GGAGAATACTGTTCAAATGGCATAGATAAGTCCAGATACTCTTCAGAAACAGCTGTGAGGATCCTATCCA
GTTGTTCAACCAGCTGTTTAAATGTTGGTCTCTGAGATGGAACTGCATGCCAGCACTCCCTCATCAACAT
GTACAATTCATGAGTACAGTTGGATGGTTTGTCCATTCGATGTCCTTCCCGTAAGAGTTTAAATAGTTCT
TCTACTGGAATTCCAGGATATGGAGACCCTCCAAGAGTAAAGATCTCCCATGTCAACACTCCAAATGACC
AAATGTCACT
