>Addgene plasmid #31262 | iXFGFR4r | addgene partial sequence | sequence record 37860 | SP6 5'-ATTTAGGTGACACTATAG-3'
TTGCCGCCACCATGGGGAGTAGCAAGAGCAAGCCTAAGGACCCCAGCCAGCGCGTCGAGATGCAGACACC
GCACAGCAAGCAGACTCTGCAACCACCAGCTGTTCATAAACTGGCCAAGTTCCCCCTCATACGGCAGTTC
TCTTTGGAGTCCAGCTCATCTGGGAAGTCCAGTGCTCCACTGATTCGCATAACTCGTCTCTCCTCAAGCT
GTGCCCCCATGCTGCCTGGTGTCATGGAGGTTGAGTTACCACTGGACGCTAAATGGGAGTTCCCTAGAGA
CAGGCTTGTTCTGGGAAAGCCGCTTGGAGAGGGCTGCTTTGGCCAAGTGGTAAGAGCAGAGGGATATGGA
ATTGAGAAAGACCGGCCTGAGAAACCAGTTACCGTTGCAGTTAAGATGCTCAAAGATAATGGCACTGACA
AGGACTTATCAGATCTGATCTCTGAAATGGAGTTGATGAAGGTCATTGGAAAACACAAAAATATAATAAA
CTTGCTCGGCGTCAGCACTCAAGAGGGGCCATTATTTGTTATAGTTGAATATGCTTCTAAGGGGAATCTG
CGTGAGTTTCTACGTGCCAGGCGCCCTCCCACACCGGAAGATGCCTTTGATATCACCAAGGTTCCAGATG
AACTTTTGTCCTTTAAGGACCTAGTGTCTTGTGCTTATCAGGTTGCCCGTGGCATGGAGTACCTTGAATC
TAAGAGGTGCATACACCGGGATCTGGCAGCCAGAAATGTTCTTGTGGCAGAAGATAATGTCATGAAGATT
GCAGATTTTGGCTTGGCACGA
